>Addgene plasmid #232159 | pEvol-chKlacRS-WT | addgene full sequence | sequence record 477155 | Addgene NGS Result
TTATGACAACTTGACGGCTACATCATTCACTTTTTCTTCACAACCGGCACGGAACTCGCTCGGGCTGGCC
CCGGTGCATTTTTTAAATACCCGCGAGAAATAGAGTTGATCGTCAAAACCAACATTGCGACCGACGGTGG
CGATAGGCATCCGGGTGGTGCTCAAAAGCAGCTTCGCCTGGCTGATACGTTGGTCCTCGCGCCAGCTTAA
GACGCTAATCCCTAACTGCTGGCGGAAAAGATGTGACAGACGCGACGGCGACAAGCAAACATGCTGTGCG
ACGCTGGCGATATCAAAATTGCTGTCTGCCAGGTGATCGCTGATGTACTGACAAGCCTCGCGTACCCGAT
TATCCATCGGTGGATGGAGCGACTCGTTAATCGCTTCCATGCGCCGCAGTAACAATTGCTCAAGCAGATT
TATCGCCAGCAGCTCCGAATAGCGCCCTTCCCCTTGCCCGGCGTTAATGATTTGCCCAAACAGGTCGCTG
AAATGCGGCTGGTGCGCTTCATCCGGGCGAAAGAACCCCGTATTGGCAAATATTGACGGCCAGTTAAGCC
ATTCATGCCAGTAGGCGCGCGGACGAAAGTAAACCCACTGGTGATACCATTCGCGAGCCTCCGGATGACG
ACCGTAGTGATGAATCTCTCCTGGCGGGAACAGCAAAATATCACTCGGTCGGCAAACAAATTCTCGTCCC
TGATTTTTCACCACCCCCTGACCGCGAATGGTGAGATTGAGAATATAACCTTTCATTCCCAGCGGTCGGT
CGATAAAAAAATCGAGATAACCGTTGGCCTCAATCGGCGTTAAACCCGCCACCAGATGGGCATTAAACGA
GTATCCCGGCAGCAGGGGATCATTTTGCGCTTCAGCCATACTTTTCATACTCCCGCCATTCAGAGAAGAA
ACCAATTGTCCATATTGCATCAGACATTGCCGTCACTGCGTCTTTTACTGGCTCTTCTCGCTAACCAAAC
CGGTAACCCCGCTTATTAAAAGCATTCTGTAACAAAGCGGGACCAAAGCCATGACAAAAACGCGTAACAA
AAGTGTCTATAATCACGGCAGAAAAGTCCACATTGATTATTTGCACGGCGTCACACTTTGCTATGCCATA
GCATTTTTATCCATAAGATTAGCGGATCCTACCTGACGCTTTTTATCGCAACTCTCTACTGTTTCTCCAT
ACCCGTTTTTTTGGGCTAACAGGAGGAATTACTAGTATGGATAAGAAGCCGCTGGATGTTCTGATTAGCG
CCACCGGTCTGTGGATGAGCCGCACAGGTACCCTGCATAAAATTAAACATTATGAAGTGAGCCGTAGCAA
AATTTATATTGAAATGGCATGTGGTGATCATCTGGTTGTTAACAATAGTCGCAGCTGTCGTACCGCACGT
GCATTTCGCCATCATAAATATCGCAAAACCTGTAAACGTTGTCGCGTGAGCGATGAAGATATTAATAATT
TTCTGACCCGTAGTACCGAAGGTAAAACCAGCGTTAAAGTTAAAGTTGTTTCCGCACCGAAAGTGAAGAA
GGCAATGCCGAAAAGCGTTAGCCGTGCACCGAAACCGCTGGAAAACCCGGTTAGCGCAAAAGCAAGCACA
GATACCAGCCGTAGCGTTCCGAGCCCTGCAAAAAGCACCCCGAATAGCCCGGTTCCGACATCAGCAAGCG
CCCCAGCTCTGACTAAATCCCAGACGGACCGTCTGGAGGTGCTGCTGAACCCAAAGGATGAAATCTCTCT
GAACAGCGGCAAGCCTTTCCGTGAGCTGGAAAGCGAGCTGCTGTCTCGTCGTAAAAAGGATCTGCAACAG
ATCTACGCTGAGGAACGCGAGAACTATCTGGGTAAGCTGGAGCGCGAAATTACTCGCTTCTTCGTGGATC
GCGGTTTCCTGGAGATCAAATCTCCGATTCTGATTCCGCTGGAATACATTGAACGTATGGGCATCGATAA
TGATACCGAACTGTCTAAACAGATCTTCCGTGTGGATAAAAACTTCTGTCTGCGTCCGATGATGGCCCCG
AACCTGCTGAACTATGCGCGTAAACTGGACCGTGCCCTGCCGGACCCGATCAAAATTTTCGAGATCGGTC
CTTGCTACCGTAAAGAGTCCGACGGTAAAGAGCACCTGGAAGAATTCACCATGCTGAACTTCTTTCAGAT
GGGTAGCGGTTGCACGCGTGAAAACCTGGAATCCATTATCACCGACTTCCTGAATCACCTGGGTATCGAT
TTCAAAATTGTTGGTGACAGCTGTATGGTGTATGGCGATACGCTGGATGTTATGCACGGCGATCTGGAGC
TGTCTTCCGCAGTAGTGGGCCCAATCCCGCTGGATCGTGAGTGGGGTATCGACAAACCTTGGATCGGTGC
GGGTTTTGGTCTGGAGCGTCTGCTGAAAGTAAAACACGACTTCAAGAACATCAAACGTGCTGCACGTTCC
GAGTCCTATTACAATGGTATTTCTACTAACCTGTAAGTCGACCATCATCATCATCATCATTGAGTTTAAA
CGGTCTCCAGCTTGGCTGTTTTGGCGGATGAGAGAAGATTTTCAGCCTGATACAGATTAAATCAGAACGC
AGAAGCGGTCTGATAAAACAGAATTTGCCTGGCGGCAGTAGCGCGGTGGTCCCACCTGACCCCATGCCGA
ACTCAGAAGTGAAACGCCGTAGCGCCGATGGTAGTGTGGGGTCTCCCCATGCGAGAGTAGGGAACTGCCA
GGCATCAAATAAAACGAAAGGCTCAGTCGAAAGACTGGGCCTTGTTTGTGAGCTCCCGGTCATCAATCAT
CCCCATAATCCTTGTTAGATTATCAATTTTAAAAAACTAACAGTTGTCAGCCTGTCCCGCTTTAATATCA
TACGCCGTTATACGTTGTTTACGCTTTGAGGAATCCCATATGATACGCGGCCGCTTTCAAACGCTAAATT
GCCTGATGCGCTACGCTTATCAGGCCTACATGATCTCTGCAATATATTGAGTTTGCGTGCTTTTGTAGGC
CGGATAAGGCGTTCACGCCGCATCCGGCAAGAAACAGCAAACAATCCAAAACGCCGCGTTCAGCGGCGTT
TTTTCTGCTTTTCTTCGCGAATTAATTCCGCTTCGCAACATGTGAGCACCGGTTTATTGACTACCGGAAG
CAGTGTGACCGTGTGCTTCTCAAATGCCTGAGGCCAGTTTGCTCAGGCTCTCCCCGTGGAGGTAATAATT
GACGATATGATCAGTGCACGGCTAACTAAGCGGCCTGCTGACTTTCTCGCCGATCAAAAGGCATTTTGCT
ATTAAGGGATTGACGAGGGCGTATCTGCGCAGTAAGATGCGCCCCGCATTGGAAACCTGATCATGTAGAT
CGAATGGACTCTAAATCCGTTCAGCCGGGTTAGATTCCCGGGGTTTCCGCCAAATTCGAAAAGCCTGCTC
AACGAGCAGGCTTTTTTGCATGCTCGAGCAGCTCAGGGTCGAATTTGCTTTCGAATTTCTGCCATTCATC
CGCTTATTATCACTTATTCAGGCGTAGCAACCAGGCGTTTAAGGGCACCAATAACTGCCTTAAAAAAATT
ACGCCCCGCCCTGCCACTCATCGCAGTACTGTTGTAATTCATTAAGCATTCTGCCGACATGGAAGCCATC
ACAAACGGCATGATGAACCTGAATCGCCAGCGGCATCAGCACCTTGTCGCCTTGCGTATAATATTTGCCC
ATGGTGAAAACGGGGGCGAAGAAGTTGTCCATATTGGCCACGTTTAAATCAAAACTGGTGAAACTCACCC
AGGGATTGGCTGAGACGAAAAACATATTCTCAATAAACCCTTTAGGGAAATAGGCCAGGTTTTCACCGTA
ACACGCCACATCTTGCGAATATATGTGTAGAAACTGCCGGAAATCGTCGTGGTATTCACTCCAGAGCGAT
GAAAACGTTTCAGTTTGCTCATGGAAAACGGTGTAACAAGGGTGAACACTATCCCATATCACCAGCTCAC
CGTCTTTCATTGCCATACGGAATTCCGGATGAGCATTCATCAGGCGGGCAAGAATGTGAATAAAGGCCGG
ATAAAACTTGTGCTTATTTTTCTTTACGGTCTTTAAAAAGGCCGTAATATCCAGCTGAACGGTCTGGTTA
TAGGTACATTGAGCAACTGACTGAAATGCCTCAAAATGTTCTTTACGATGCCATTGGGATATATCAACGG
TGGTATATCCAGTGATTTTTTTCTCCATTTTAGCTTCCTTAGCTCCTGAAAATCTCGATAACTCAAAAAA
TACGCCCGGTAGTGATCTTATTTCATTATGGTGAAAGTTGGAACCTCTTACGTGCCGATCAACGTCTCAT
TTTCGCCAAAAGTTGGCCCAGGGCTTCCCGGTATCAACAGGGACACCAGGATTTATTTATTCTGCGAAGT
GATCTTCCGTCACAGGTATTTATTCGGCGCAAAGTGCGTCGGGTGATGCTGCCAACTTACTGATTTAGTG
TATGATGGTGTTTTTGAGGTGCTCCAGTGGCTTCTGTTTCTATCAGCTGTCCCTCCTGTTCAGCTACTGA
CGGGGTGGTGCGTAACGGCAAAAGCACCGCCGGACATCAGCGCTAGCGGAGTGTATACTGGCTTACTATG
TTGGCACTGATGAGGGTGTCAGTGAAGTGCTTCATGTGGCAGGAGAAAAAAGGCTGCACCGGTGCGTCAG
CAGAATATGTGATACAGGATATATTCCGCTTCCTCGCTCACTGACTCGCTACGCTCGGTCGTTCGACTGC
GGCGAGCGGAAATGGCTTACGAACGGGGCGGAGATTTCCTGGAAGATGCCAGGAAGATACTTAACAGGGA
AGTGAGAGGGCCGCGGCAAAGCCGTTTTTCCATAGGCTCCGCCCCCCTGACAAGCATCACGAAATCTGAC
GCTCAAATCAGTGGTGGCGAAACCCGACAGGACTATAAAGATACCAGGCGTTTCCCCCTGGCGGCTCCCT
CGTGCGCTCTCCTGTTCCTGCCTTTCGGTTTACCGGTGTCATTCCGCTGTTATGGCCGCGTTTGTCTCAT
TCCACGCCTGACACTCAGTTCCGGGTAGGCAGTTCGCTCCAAGCTGGACTGTATGCACGAACCCCCCGTT
CAGTCCGACCGCTGCGCCTTATCCGGTAACTATCGTCTTGAGTCCAACCCGGAAAGACATGCAAAAGCAC
CACTGGCAGCAGCCACTGGTAATTGATTTAGAGGAGTTAGTCTTGAAGTCATGCGCCGGTTAAGGCTAAA
CTGAAAGGACAAGTTTTGGTGACTGCGCTCCTCCAAGCCAGTTACCTCGGTTCAAAGAGTTGGTAGCTCA
GAGAACCTTCGAAAAACCGCCCTGCAAGGCGGTTTTTTCGTTTTCAGAGCAAGAGATTACGCGCAGACCA
AAACGATCTCAAGAAGATCATCTTATTAATCAGATAAAATATTTCTAGATTTCAGTGCAATTTATCTCTT
CAAATGTAGCACCTGAAGTCAGCCCCATACGATATAAGTTGTAATTCTCATGTTTGACAGCTTATCATCG
ATAAGCTTGGTACCCAA
Features (pLannotate 1.2.2; 13 found; start..end, strand, type, name):
      1..879     -  CDS            araC: L-arabinose regulatory protein; araC
    906..1190    +  promoter       araBAD promoter: araBAD; promoter of the L-arabinose operon of E. coli; the araC regulatory gene is transcribed in the opposite direction (Guzman et al., 1995)
   1227..2483    +  CDS            pylS: PYLS_METBA - Experimental evidence at protein level: Swiss-Prot protein existence level 1. Catalyzes the attachment of pyrrolysine to tRNA(Pyl). Pyrrolysine is a lysine derivative encoded by the termination codon UAG. From Methanosarcina barkeri.
   2493..2510    +  CDS            capTEV™ (fragment): composite tag for in vivo biotinylation, TEV protease cleavage, and 6xHis tagging
   2617..2732    +  ncRNA          5S rRNA: Accession: RF00001 - 5S ribosomal RNA
   2736..2773    +  terminator     rrnB T1 terminator (fragment): transcription terminator T1 from the E. coli rrnB gene
   3340..3408    +  ncRNA          tRNA: Accession: RF00005 - tRNA
   3569..4228    -  CDS            CmR: chloramphenicol acetyltransferase; cat; confers resistance to chloramphenicol
   4229..4331    -  promoter       cat promoter: promoter of the E. coli cat gene encoding chloramphenicol acetyltransferase
   4452..4595    +  mobile_element IS1 (fragment): prokaryotic transposable element IS1
   4714..4769    -  rep_origin     RSF ori (fragment): Plasmids containing the RSF 1030 origin of replication can be propagated in E. coli cells that contain additional plasmids with compatible origins.
   4857..5402    -  rep_origin     p15A ori: Plasmids containing the medium-copy-number p15A origin of replication can be propagated in E. coli cells that contain a second plasmid with the ColE1 origin.
   5514..5538    +  promoter       tet promoter (fragment): E. coli promoter for tetracycline efflux protein gene
