[The description below was written by a language model from this plasmid's Addgene catalogue record and pLannotate feature annotations shown in this document.]
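Description:
pEvol-chKlacRS-WT is a bacterial expression plasmid on the pEvol backbone, built for genetic code expansion in E. coli. It supplies a chimeric pyrrolysyl-tRNA synthetase, chKlacRS-WT, intended to direct site-specific incorporation of the modified amino acid L-lactyl-lysine into target proteins. The sequenced record is about 5.5 kb. The plasmid replicates from the medium-copy p15A origin, which is compatible with ColE1-type plasmids and so allows co-maintenance with a separate plasmid, such as one encoding the protein of interest. Selection is by chloramphenicol, through a cat promoter-driven chloramphenicol acetyltransferase gene. Short annotated fragments of IS1, an RSF origin and a tet promoter appear to be backbone remnants or partial annotation matches rather than functional parts.

The synthetic synthetase insert of roughly 1.26 kb is annotated by homology to Methanosarcina barkeri PylS. It sits downstream of the araBAD promoter, with the divergently transcribed araC regulator alongside, so expression is inducible with L-arabinose. A short hit just after the coding region is labelled as a fragment of a composite tag and, at its length, may correspond to a 6xHis stretch, although the record does not confirm a tag. Transcription is followed by rrnB-derived sequence, including a 5S rRNA segment and part of the T1 terminator. A separate tRNA gene lies further downstream; in this system it is presumably the cognate pyrrolysyl suppressor tRNA that decodes the amber UAG codon, but the record states neither its identity nor its promoter. Together, the synthetase and tRNA would form an orthogonal pair that lets researchers place lactyl-lysine at a chosen stop codon, yielding homogeneously lactylated recombinant proteins for studying how this modification affects protein function.
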