Addgene plasmid #232159: pEvol-chKlacRS-WT
Purpose: A chimeric PylRS for site-specific incorporation of L-lactyl-lysine into target proteins in E.coli cells.
Depositing lab: Nanxi Wang. Depositing organization: Nanjing University of Chinese Medicine. Publication: Genetic code expansion reveals site-specific lactylation in living cells reshapes protein functions. Shao C, Tang S, Yu S, Liu C, Zhang Y, Wan T, He Z, Yuan Q, Wu S, Zhang H, Wan N, Zhan M, Tan RX, Hao H, Ye H, Wang N. Nat Commun. 2025 Jan 8;16(1):227. doi: 10.1038/s41467-024-55165-2. PubMed 39779673.
Backbone
  Vector backbone: pEvol
  Vector type: Bacterial Expression, Synthetic Biology
Growth in bacteria
  Bacterial resistance: Chloramphenicol, 25 μg/mL
  Growth temperature: 37°C
  Growth strain: DH5alpha
  Copy number: Unknown
Gene/Insert
  Gene/Insert name: chKlacRS-WT
  Species: Synthetic
  Insert size (bp): 1260
  Cloning method: Ligation Independent Cloning
  Sequencing primers: 5′ atgccatagcatttttatcc; 3′ cctgatacagattaaatc
Terms and licenses: Academic/Nonprofit Terms; Industry Terms: Not Available to Industry
How to cite: pEvol-chKlacRS-WT was a gift from Nanxi Wang (Addgene plasmid # 232159 ; http://n2t.net/addgene:232159 ; RRID:Addgene_232159)
